Addgene plasmid #177333: PZac2.1 hSyn1-Lck-GFP
Purpose: Expresses GFP on the plasma membrane of neurons via an Lck localization sequence
Depositing lab: Baljit Khakh. Depositing organization: University of California, Los Angeles (UCLA). Publication: Astrocyte-neuron subproteomes and obsessive-compulsive disorder mechanisms. Soto JS, Jami-Alahmadi Y, Chacon J, Moye SL, Diaz-Castro B, Wohlschlegel JA, Khakh BS. Nature. 2023 Apr;616(7958):764-773. doi: 10.1038/s41586-023-05927-7. Epub 2023 Apr 12. PubMed 37046092.
Backbone
  Vector backbone: PZac2.1
  Backbone manufacturer: Khakh lab
  Backbone size w/o insert (bp): 4834
  Total vector size (bp): 5668
  Vector type: Bacterial Expression, AAV
Growth in bacteria
  Bacterial resistance: Ampicillin, 100 μg/mL
  Growth temperature: 37°C
  Growth strain: NEB Stable
  Copy number: High Copy
Gene/Insert
  Gene/Insert name: Lck-GFP
  Insert size (bp): 834
  Promoter: hSyn1
  Tag / fusion protein: GFP
  Cloning method: Ligation Independent Cloning
  Sequencing primers: 5′ caggaaacagctatgac; 3′ taatacgactcactatagg
Terms and licenses: Academic/Nonprofit Terms; Industry Terms: Not Available to Industry
How to cite: PZac2.1 hSyn1-Lck-GFP was a gift from Baljit Khakh (Addgene plasmid # 177333 ; http://n2t.net/addgene:177333 ; RRID:Addgene_177333)
