[The description below was written by a language model from this plasmid's Addgene catalogue record and pLannotate feature annotations shown in this document.]
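Description:
PZac2.1 hSyn1-Lck-GFP is an AAV transfer (cis) plasmid built on the PZac2.1 backbone, designed to label the plasma membrane of neurons with a green fluorescent reporter. It is a 5.7 kb high-copy plasmid propagated in E. coli through a ColE1/pUC-type origin and selected with ampicillin via the β-lactamase gene. The backbone also carries an f1 phage origin and remnants of a lac cloning region (partial lacZα and lacI, CAP site, lac promoter and operator), which play no part in the mammalian payload. The recommended recombination-deficient host strain reflects the need to keep the repeat-rich ITRs intact.

The expression cassette lies between two AAV2 inverted terminal repeats, which are the cis elements needed for replication and packaging of the intervening DNA into AAV particles when rep, cap and helper functions are provided in trans. Within the ITRs, the human synapsin I promoter restricts expression to neurons and is followed by a chimeric β-globin/immunoglobulin intron that promotes efficient transcript processing. A short T7 promoter sits just upstream of the coding region. The open reading frame fuses an N-terminal fragment of mouse Lck to EGFP. This Lck segment serves as the membrane localization sequence, since its acylation motif tethers the fluorescent protein to the inner face of the plasma membrane instead of leaving it cytosolic. A WPRE downstream boosts transcript stability and expression, and an SV40 polyadenylation signal, adjacent to a small large T antigen fragment, terminates the message. The annotation shows this signal on the reverse strand across the plasmid's numbering origin.

The construct is used to visualise neuronal membranes and fine morphology after AAV delivery.
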