Features (pLannotate 1.2.2; 19 found; start..end, strand, type, name):
      4..125     -  polyA_signal   SV40 poly(A) signal: SV40 polyadenylation signal
    148..216     -  CDS            large T antigen (fragment): large T antigen from SV40 (simian virus 40)
    287..417     +  repeat_region  AAV2 ITR (fragment): inverted terminal repeat of adeno-associated virus serotype 2 inverted
    431..588     +  CDS            lacZα (fragment): LacZα fragment of β-galactosidase; lacZ fragment
    593..1021    +  rep_origin     f1 ori (sequence partly withheld): f1 bacteriophage origin of replication; arrow indicates direction of (+) strand synthesis
   1074..1178    +  promoter       AmpR promoter: bla
   1179..2039    +  CDS            AmpR: β-lactamase; bla; confers resistance to ampicillin, carbenicillin, and related antibiotics
   2210..2798    +  rep_origin     ori: high-copy-number ColE1/pMB1/pBR322/pUC origin of replication
   2981..3073    +  CDS            lacI (fragment): lac repressor; lacI; The lac repressor binds to the lac operator to inhibit transcription in E. coli. This inhibition can be relieved by adding lactose or isopropyl-β-D-thiogalactopyranoside (IPTG).
   3086..3107    +  protein_bind   CAP binding site: CAP binding activates transcription in the presence of cAMP. E. coli catabolite activator protein
   3122..3152    +  promoter       lac promoter: promoter for the E. coli lac operon
   3160..3176    +  protein_bind   lac operator: The lac repressor binds to the lac operator to inhibit transcription in E. coli. This inhibition can be relieved by adding lactose or isopropyl-β-D-thiogalactopyranoside (IPTG). lac repressor encoded by lacI
   3237..3367    -  repeat_region  AAV2 ITR (fragment): inverted terminal repeat of adeno-associated virus serotype 2 inverted
   3443..3890    +  promoter       hSyn promoter: human synapsin I promoter; confers neuron-specific expression (Kügler et al., 2003)
   3959..4091    +  intron         chimeric intron: chimera between introns from human β-globin and immunoglobulin heavy chain genes
   4136..4154    +  promoter       T7 promoter: promoter for bacteriophage T7 RNA polymerase
   4174..4281    +  CDS            Lck (fragment): LCK_MOUSE - Also known as Lsk-t. Experimental evidence at protein level: Swiss-Prot protein existence level 1. Non-receptor tyrosine-protein kinase that plays an essential role in the selection and maturation of developing T-cells in the thymus and in the function of mature T-cells. Plays a key role in T- cell antigen receptor (TCR)-linked signal transduction pathways. Constitutively associated with the cytoplasmic portions of the CD4 and CD8 surface receptors. Association of the TCR with a peptide antigen- bound MHC complex facilitates the interaction of CD4 and CD8 with MHC class II and clas
   4288..5007    +  CDS            EGFP: the original enhanced GFP (Yang et al., 1996) mammalian codon-optimized
   5020..5608    +  misc_feature   WPRE: woodchuck hepatitis virus posttranscriptional regulatory element
>Addgene plasmid #177333 | PZac2.1 hSyn1-Lck-GFP | addgene full sequence | sequence record 348673 | Addgene NGS Result
TGATAAGATACATTGATGAGTTTGGACAAACCACAACTAGAATGCAGTGAAAAAAATGCTTTATTTGTGA
AATTTGTGATGCTATTGCTTTATTTGTAACCATTATAAGCTGCAATAAACAAGTTAACAACAACAATTGC
ATTCATTTTATGTTTCAGGTTCAGGGGGAGATGTGGGAGGTTTTTTAAAGCAAGTAAAACCTCTACAAAT
GTGGTAAAATCGATAAGGATCTTCCTAGAGCATGGCTACGTAGATAAGTAGCATGGCGGGTTAATCATTA
ACTACAAGGAACCCCTAGTGATGGAGTTGGCCACTCCCTCTCTGCGCGCTCGCTCGCTCACTGAGGCCGG
GCGACCAAAGGTCGCCCGACGCCCGGGCTTTGCCCGGGCGGCCTCAGTGAGCGAGCGAGCGCGCAGCCTT
AATTAACCTAATTCACTGGCCGTCGTTTTACAACGTCGTGACTGGGAAAACCCTGGCGTTACCCAACTTA
ATCGCCTTGCAGCACATCCCCCTTTCGCCAGCTGGCGTAATAGCGAAGAGGCCCGCACCGATCGCCCTTC
CCAACAGTTGCGCAGCCTGAATGGCGAATGGG
[124 nt withheld, positions 593-716]
C
[91 nt withheld, positions 718-808]
A
[49 nt withheld, positions 810-858]
CCTTTGACGTTGGAGTCCACGTTCTTT
[37 nt withheld, positions 886-922]
ACCCTATCTCGGTCTATTCTTTTGATTTATAAGGGATTTTGCCGATTTCGGCCTATTGGTTAAAAAATGA
GCTGATTTAACAAAAATTTAACGCGAATTTTAACAAAATATTAACGCTTACAATTTAGGTGGCACTTTTC
GGGGAAATGTGCGCGGAACCCCTATTTGTTTATTTTTCTAAATACATTCAAATATGTATCCGCTCATGAG
ACAATAACCCTGATAAATGCTTCAATAATATTGAAAAAGGAAGAGTATGAGTATTCAACATTTCCGTGTC
GCCCTTATTCCCTTTTTTGCGGCATTTTGCCTTCCTGTTTTTGCTCACCCAGAAACGCTGGTGAAAGTAA
AAGATGCTGAAGATCAGTTGGGTGCACGAGTGGGTTACATCGAACTGGATCTCAACAGCGGTAAGATCCT
TGAGAGTTTTCGCCCCGAAGAACGTTTTCCAATGATGAGCACTTTTAAAGTTCTGCTATGTGGCGCGGTA
TTATCCCGTATTGACGCCGGGCAAGAGCAACTCGGTCGCCGCATACACTATTCTCAGAATGACTTGGTTG
AGTACTCACCAGTCACAGAAAAGCATCTTACGGATGGCATGACAGTAAGAGAATTATGCAGTGCTGCCAT
AACCATGAGTGATAACACTGCGGCCAACTTACTTCTGACAACGATCGGAGGACCGAAGGAGCTAACCGCT
TTTTTGCACAACATGGGGGATCATGTAACTCGCCTTGATCGTTGGGAACCGGAGCTGAATGAAGCCATAC
CAAACGACGAGCGTGACACCACGATGCCTGTAGCAATGGCAACAACGTTGCGCAAACTATTAACTGGCGA
ACTACTTACTCTAGCTTCCCGGCAACAATTAATAGACTGGATGGAGGCGGATAAAGTTGCAGGACCACTT
CTGCGCTCGGCCCTTCCGGCTGGCTGGTTTATTGCTGATAAATCTGGAGCCGGTGAGCGTGGGTCTCGCG
GTATCATTGCAGCACTGGGGCCAGATGGTAAGCCCTCCCGTATCGTAGTTATCTACACGACGGGGAGTCA
GGCAACTATGGATGAACGAAATAGACAGATCGCTGAGATAGGTGCCTCACTGATTAAGCATTGGTAACTG
TCAGACCAAGTTTACTCATATATACTTTAGATTGATTTAAAACTTCATTTTTAATTTAAAAGGATCTAGG
TGAAGATCCTTTTTGATAATCTCATGACCAAAATCCCTTAACGTGAGTTTTCGTTCCACTGAGCGTCAGA
CCCCGTAGAAAAGATCAAAGGATCTTCTTGAGATCCTTTTTTTCTGCGCGTAATCTGCTGCTTGCAAACA
AAAAAACCACCGCTACCAGCGGTGGTTTGTTTGCCGGATCAAGAGCTACCAACTCTTTTTCCGAAGGTAA
CTGGCTTCAGCAGAGCGCAGATACCAAATACTGTTCTTCTAGTGTAGCCGTAGTTAGGCCACCACTTCAA
GAACTCTGTAGCACCGCCTACATACCTCGCTCTGCTAATCCTGTTACCAGTGGCTGCTGCCAGTGGCGAT
AAGTCGTGTCTTACCGGGTTGGACTCAAGACGATAGTTACCGGATAAGGCGCAGCGGTCGGGCTGAACGG
GGGGTTCGTGCACACAGCCCAGCTTGGAGCGAACGACCTACACCGAACTGAGATACCTACAGCGTGAGCT
ATGAGAAAGCGCCACGCTTCCCGAAGGGAGAAAGGCGGACAGGTATCCGGTAAGCGGCAGGGTCGGAACA
GGAGAGCGCACGAGGGAGCTTCCAGGGGGAAACGCCTGGTATCTTTATAGTCCTGTCGGGTTTCGCCACC
TCTGACTTGAGCGTCGATTTTTGTGATGCTCGTCAGGGGGGCGGAGCCTATGGAAAAACGCCAGCAACGC
GGCCTTTTTACGGTTCCTGGCCTTTTGCTGGCCTTTTGCTCACATGTTCTTTCCTGCGTTATCCCCTGAT
TCTGTGGATAACCGTATTACCGCCTTTGAGTGAGCTGATACCGCTCGCCGCAGCCGAACGACCGAGCGCA
GCGAGTCAGTGAGCGAGGAAGCGGAAGAGCGCCCAATACGCAAACCGCCTCTCCCCGCGCGTTGGCCGAT
TCATTAATGCAGCTGGCACGACAGGTTTCCCGACTGGAAAGCGGGCAGTGAGCGCAACGCAATTAATGTG
AGTTAGCTCACTCATTAGGCACCCCAGGCTTTACACTTTATGCTTCCGGCTCGTATGTTGTGTGGAATTG
TGAGCGGATAACAATTTCACACAGGAAACAGCTATGACCATGATTACGCCAGATTTAATTAAGGCCTTAA
TTAGGCTGCGCGCTCGCTCGCTCACTGAGGCCGCCCGGGCAAAGCCCGGGCGTCGGGCGACCTTTGGTCG
CCCGGCCTCAGTGAGCGAGCGAGCGCGCAGAGAGGGAGTGGCCAACTCCATCACTAGGGGTTCCTTGTAG
TTAATGATTAACCCGCCATGCTACTTATCTACGTAGCCATGCTCTAGGAAGATCGAGGGCCCTGCGTATG
AGTGCAAGTGGGTTTTAGGACCAGGATGAGGCGGGGTGGGGGTGCCTACCTGACGACCGACCCCGACCCA
CTGGACAAGCACCCAACCCCCATTCCCCAAATTGCGCATCCCCTATCAGAGAGGGGGAGGGGAAACAGGA
TGCGGCGAGGCGCGTGCGCACTGCCAGCTTCAGCACCGCGGACAGTGCCTTCGCCCCCGCCTGGCGGCGC
GCGCCACCGCCGCCTCAGCACTGAAGGCGCGCTGACGTCACTCGCCGGTCCCCCGCAAACTCCCCTTCCC
GGCCACCTTGGTCGCGTCCGCGCCGCCGCCGGCCCAGCCGGACCGCACCACGCGAGGCGCGAGATAGGGG
GGCACGGGCGCGACCATCTGCGCTGCGGCGCCGGCGACTCAGCGCTGCCTCAGTCTGCGGTGGGCAGCGG
AGGAGTCGTGTCGTGCCTGAGAGCGCAGTCGAGAGTGCTTCTGACACAACAGTCTCGAACTTAAGCTGCA
GAAGTTGGTCGTGAGGCACTGGGCAGGTAAGTATCAAGGTTACAAGACAGGTTTAAGGAGACCAATAGAA
ACTGGGCTTGTCGAGACAGAGAAGACTCTTGCGTTTCTGATAGGCACCTATTGGTCTTACTGACATCCAC
TTTGCCTTTCTCTCCACAGGTGTCCACTCCCAGTTCAATTACAGCTCTTAAGGCTAGAGTACTTAATACG
ACTCACTATAGGCTAGCCTCGAGAATTCACCATGGGCTGTGGCTGCAGCTCAAACCCTGAAGATGACTGG
ATGGAGAACATTGACGTGTGTGAGAACTGCCATTATCCCCCGCCGAAGCTTCGAATTGATCCACCGGTCG
CCACCATGGTGAGCAAGGGCGAGGAGCTGTTCACCGGGGTGGTGCCCATCCTGGTCGAGCTGGACGGCGA
CGTAAACGGCCACAAGTTCAGCGTGTCCGGCGAGGGCGAGGGCGATGCCACCTACGGCAAGCTGACCCTG
AAGTTCATCTGCACCACCGGCAAGCTGCCCGTGCCCTGGCCCACCCTCGTGACCACCCTGACCTACGGCG
TGCAGTGCTTCAGCCGCTACCCCGACCACATGAAGCAGCACGACTTCTTCAAGTCCGCCATGCCCGAAGG
CTACGTCCAGGAGCGCACCATCTTCTTCAAGGACGACGGCAACTACAAGACCCGCGCCGAGGTGAAGTTC
GAGGGCGACACCCTGGTGAACCGCATCGAGCTGAAGGGCATCGACTTCAAGGAGGACGGCAACATCCTGG
GGCACAAGCTGGAGTACAACTACAACAGCCACAACGTCTATATCATGGCCGACAAGCAGAAGAACGGCAT
CAAGGTGAACTTCAAGATCCGCCACAACATCGAGGACGGCAGCGTGCAGCTCGCCGACCACTACCAGCAG
AACACCCCCATCGGCGACGGCCCCGTGCTGCTGCCCGACAACCACTACCTGAGCACCCAGTCCGCCCTGA
GCAAAGACCCCAACGAGAAGCGCGATCACATGGTCCTGCTGGAGTTCGTGACCGCCGCCGGGATCACTCT
CGGCATGGACGAGCTGTACAAGTAATCTAGAATCGATAATCAACCTCTGGATTACAAAATTTGTGAAAGA
TTGACTGGTATTCTTAACTATGTTGCTCCTTTTACGCTATGTGGATACGCTGCTTTAATGCCTTTGTATC
ATGCTATTGCTTCCCGTATGGCTTTCATTTTCTCCTCCTTGTATAAATCCTGGTTGCTGTCTCTTTATGA
GGAGTTGTGGCCCGTTGTCAGGCAACGTGGCGTGGTGTGCACTGTGTTTGCTGACGCAACCCCCACTGGT
TGGGGCATTGCCACCACCTGTCAGCTCCTTTCCGGGACTTTCGCTTTCCCCCTCCCTATTGCCACGGCGG
AACTCATCGCCGCCTGCCTTGCCCGCTGCTGGACAGGGGCTCGGCTGTTGGGCACTGACAATTCCGTGGT
GTTGTCGGGGAAATCATCGTCCTTTCCTTGGCTGCTCGCCTATGTTGCCACCTGGATTCTGCGCGGGACG
TCCTTCTGCTACGTCCCTTCGGCCCTCAATCCAGCGGACCTTCCTTCCCGCGGCCTGCTGCCGGCTCTGC
GGCCTCTTCCGCGTCTTCGCCTTCGCCCTCAGACGAGTCGGATCTCCCTTTGGGCCGCCTCCCCGCATCG
ATACCGGAATTCTGCAGATATCTAGAGTCGACCCGGGCGGCCGCTTCGAGCAGACA
